LOCUS       Exported 10789 bp ds-DNA circular SYN 13-MAY-2021
DEFINITION  Lentiviral expression of BRAF P403Lfs*8.
ACCESSION   .
VERSION     .
KEYWORDS    pHAGE-BRAF-P403Lfs*8
SOURCE      synthetic DNA construct
  ORGANISM  synthetic DNA construct
REFERENCE   1 (bases 1 to 10789)
  AUTHORS   Ng PK, Li J, Jeong KJ, Shao S, Chen H, Tsang YH, Sengupta S, Wang Z,
            Bhavana VH, Tran R, Soewito S, Minussi DC, Moreno D, Kong K,
            Dogruluk T, Lu H, Gao J, Tokheim C, Zhou DC, Johnson AM, Zeng J, Ip
            CKM, Ju Z, Wester M, Yu S, Li Y, Vellano CP, Schultz N, Karchin R,
            Ding L, Lu Y, Cheung LWT, Chen K, Shaw KR, Meric-Bernstam F, Scott
            KL, Yi S, Sahni N, Liang H, Mills GB
  TITLE     Systematic Functional Annotation of Somatic Mutations in Cancer.
  JOURNAL   Cancer Cell. 2018 Mar 12;33(3):450-462.e10. doi:
            10.1016/j.ccell.2018.01.021.
  PUBMED    29533785
REFERENCE   2 (bases 1 to 10789)
  AUTHORS   .
  TITLE     Direct Submission
  JOURNAL   Exported May 13, 2021 from SnapGene Server 1.1.58
            http://www.snapgene.com
FEATURES             Location/Qualifiers
     source          1..10789
                     /organism="synthetic DNA construct"
                     /mol_type="other DNA"
     misc_feature    1..118
                     /label=cPPT/CTS
                     /note="central polypurine tract and central termination
                     sequence of HIV-1"
     promoter        166..1344
                     /label=EF-1-alpha promoter
                     /note="strong constitutive promoter for human elongation
                     factor EF-1-alpha"
     intron          397..1335
                     /label=EF-1-alpha intron A
                     /note="intron upstream of the start codon of human
                     EF-1-alpha"
     primer_bind     1292..1312
                     /label=EF1a-F
                     /note="Human elongation factor-1a promoter, forward primer"
     protein_bind    1364..1388
                     /gene="mutant version of attB"
                     /label=attB1
                     /bound_moiety="BP Clonase(TM)"
                     /note="recombination site for the Gateway(R) BP reaction"
     regulatory      1389..1398
                     /regulatory_class="other"
                     /note="vertebrate consensus sequence for strong initiation
                     of translation (Kozak, 1987)"
     protein_bind    complement(3692..3716)
                     /gene="mutant version of attB"
                     /label=attB2
                     /bound_moiety="BP Clonase(TM)"
                     /note="recombination site for the Gateway(R) BP reaction"
     promoter        3724..3742
                     /label=T3 promoter
                     /note="promoter for bacteriophage T3 RNA polymerase"
     primer_bind     complement(3767..3786)
                     /label=T7
                     /note="T7 promoter, forward primer"
     promoter        complement(3768..3786)
                     /label=T7 promoter
                     /note="promoter for bacteriophage T7 RNA polymerase"
     protein_bind    complement(3792..3812)
                     /gene="mutant version of attB"
                     /label=attB4
                     /bound_moiety="BP Clonase(TM)"
                     /note="core recombination site for the Gateway(R) BP
                     reaction"
     CDS             3866..3907
                     /codon_start=1
                     /product="epitope tag from simian virus 5"
                     /label=V5 tag
                     /translation="GKPIPNPLLGLDST"
     misc_feature    3928..4495
                     /label=IRES
                     /note="internal ribosome entry site (IRES) of the
                     encephalomyocarditis virus (EMCV)"
     misc_feature    3945..4497
                     /label=IRES
                     /note="internal ribosome entry site (IRES) of the
                     encephalomyocarditis virus (EMCV)"
     primer_bind     complement(4089..4106)
                     /label=IRES reverse
                     /note="IRES internal ribosome entry site, reverse primer.
                     Also called pCDH-rev"
     primer_bind     4316..4335
                     /label=IRES-F
                     /note="IRES internal ribosome entry site, forward primer"
     CDS             4509..5108
                     /codon_start=1
                     /gene="pac from Streptomyces alboniger"
                     /product="puromycin N-acetyltransferase"
                     /label=PuroR
                     /note="confers resistance to puromycin"
                     /translation="MTEYKPTVRLATRDDVPRAVRTLAAAFADYPATRHTVDPDRHIER
                     VTELQELFLTRVGLDIGKVWVADDGAAVAVWTTPESVEAGAVFAEIGPRMAELSGSRLA
                     AQQQMEGLLAPHRPKEPAWFLATVGVSPDHQGKGLGSAVVLPGVEAAERAGVPAFLETS
                     APRNLPFYERLGFTVTADVEVPEGPRTWCMTRKPGA"
     primer_bind     complement(4509..4528)
                     /label=Puro-R
                     /note="Puromycin resistance gene, reverse primer. Also
                     called puro-variant-R"
     primer_bind     5005..5025
                     /label=Puro-F
                     /note="Puromycin resistance gene, forward primer"
     misc_feature    5122..5710
                     /label=WPRE
                     /note="woodchuck hepatitis virus posttranscriptional
                     regulatory element"
     primer_bind     complement(5175..5195)
                     /label=WPRE-R
                     /note="WPRE, reverse primer"
     CDS             complement(5593..5604)
                     /codon_start=1
                     /product="Factor Xa recognition and cleavage site"
                     /label=Factor Xa site
                     /translation="IEGR"
     LTR             5785..6018
                     /label=3' LTR (Delta-U3)
                     /note="self-inactivating 3' long terminal repeat (LTR) from
                     HIV-1"
     primer_bind     complement(6137..6155)
                     /label=pBRforEco
                     /note="pBR322 vectors, upsteam of EcoRI site, forward
                     primer"
     promoter        6223..6327
                     /gene="bla"
                     /label=AmpR promoter
     CDS             6328..7188
                     /codon_start=1
                     /gene="bla"
                     /product="beta-lactamase"
                     /label=AmpR
                     /note="confers resistance to ampicillin, carbenicillin, and
                     related antibiotics"
                     /translation="MSIQHFRVALIPFFAAFCLPVFAHPETLVKVKDAEDQLGARVGYI
                     ELDLNSGKILESFRPEERFPMMSTFKVLLCGAVLSRVDAGQEQLGRRIHYSQNDLVEYS
                     PVTEKHLTDGMTVRELCSAAITMSDNTAANLLLTTIGGPKELTAFLHNMGDHVTRLDRW
                     EPELNEAIPNDERDTTMPVAMATTLRKLLTGELLTLASRQQLIDWMEADKVAGPLLRSA
                     LPAGWFIADKSGAGERGSRGIIAALGPDGKPSRIVVIYTTGSQATMDERNRQIAEIGAS
                     LIKHW"
     primer_bind     complement(6546..6565)
                     /label=Amp-R
                     /note="Ampicillin resistance gene, reverse primer"
     rep_origin      7359..7947
                     /direction=RIGHT
                     /label=ori
                     /note="high-copy-number ColE1/pMB1/pBR322/pUC origin of
                     replication"
     primer_bind     7848..7867
                     /label=pBR322ori-F
                     /note="pBR322 origin, forward primer"
     primer_bind     8101..8118
                     /label=L4440
                     /note="L4440 vector, forward primer"
     primer_bind     8210..8229
                     /label=SV40pro-F
                     /note="SV40 promoter/origin, forward primer"
     protein_bind    8358..8379
                     /label=CAP binding site
                     /bound_moiety="E. coli catabolite activator protein"
                     /note="CAP binding activates transcription in the presence
                     of cAMP."
     promoter        8394..8424
                     /label=lac promoter
                     /note="promoter for the E. coli lac operon"
     protein_bind    8432..8448
                     /label=lac operator
                     /bound_moiety="lac repressor encoded by lacI"
                     /note="The lac repressor binds to the lac operator to
                     inhibit transcription in E. coli. This inhibition can be
                     relieved by adding lactose or
                     isopropyl-beta-D-thiogalactopyranoside (IPTG)."
     primer_bind     8437..8459
                     /label=M13/pUC Reverse
                     /note="In lacZ gene"
     primer_bind     8456..8472
                     /label=M13 rev
                     /note="common sequencing primer, one of multiple similar
                     variants"
     primer_bind     8456..8472
                     /label=M13 Reverse
                     /note="In lacZ gene. Also called M13-rev"
     primer_bind     8522..8541
                     /label=EBV-rev
                     /note="SV40 polyA terminator, reverse primer"
     LTR             8733..9366
                     /label=3' LTR
                     /note="3' long terminal repeat (LTR) from HIV-1"
     misc_feature    9413..9538
                     /label=HIV-1 Psi
                     /note="packaging signal of human immunodeficiency virus
                     type 1"
     misc_feature    10035..10268
                     /label=RRE
                     /note="The Rev response element (RRE) of HIV-1 allows for
                     Rev-dependent mRNA export from the nucleus to the
                     cytoplasm."
     CDS             10453..10497
                     /codon_start=1
                     /product="antigenic peptide corresponding to amino acids
                     655 to 669 of the HIV envelope protein gp41 (Lutje Hulsik
                     et al., 2013)"
                     /label=gp41 peptide
                     /note="recognized by the 2H10 single-chain llama nanobody"
                     /translation="KNEQELLELDKWASL"
ORIGIN
        1 ttttaaaaga aaagggggga ttggggggta cagtgcaggg gaaagaatag tagacataat
       61 agcaacagac atacaaacta aagaattaca aaaacaaatt acaaaaattc aaaattttcg
      121 ggtttattac agggacagca gagatccagt ttggactagt cgtgaggctc cggtgcccgt
      181 cagtgggcag agcgcacatc gcccacagtc cccgagaagt tggggggagg ggtcggcaat
      241 tgaaccggtg cctagagaag gtggcgcggg gtaaactggg aaagtgatgt cgtgtactgg
      301 ctccgccttt ttcccgaggg tgggggagaa ccgtatataa gtgcagtagt cgccgtgaac
      361 gttctttttc gcaacgggtt tgccgccaga acacaggtaa gtgccgtgtg tggttcccgc
      421 gggcctggcc tctttacggg ttatggccct tgcgtgcctt gaattacttc cacctggctg
      481 cagtacgtga ttcttgatcc cgagcttcgg gttggaagtg ggtgggagag ttcgaggcct
      541 tgcgcttaag gagccccttc gcctcgtgct tgagttgagg cctggcctgg gcgctggggc
      601 cgccgcgtgc gaatctggtg gcaccttcgc gcctgtctcg ctgctttcga taagtctcta
      661 gccatttaaa atttttgatg acctgctgcg acgctttttt tctggcaaga tagtcttgta
      721 aatgcgggcc aagatctgca cactggtatt tcggtttttg gggccgcggg cggcgacggg
      781 gcccgtgcgt cccagcgcac atgttcggcg aggcggggcc tgcgagcgcg gccaccgaga
      841 atcggacggg ggtagtctca agctggccgg cctgctctgg tgcctggcct cgcgccgccg
      901 tgtatcgccc cgccctgggc ggcaaggctg gcccggtcgg caccagttgc gtgagcggaa
      961 agatggccgc ttcccggccc tgctgcaggg agctcaaaat ggaggacgcg gcgctcggga
     1021 gagcgggcgg gtgagtcacc cacacaaagg aaaagggcct ttccgtcctc agccgtcgct
     1081 tcatgtgact ccacggagta ccgggcgccg tccaggcacc tcgattagtt ctcgagcttt
     1141 tggagtacgt cgtctttagg ttggggggag gggttttatg cgatggagtt tccccacact
     1201 gagtgggtgg agactgaagt taggccagct tggcacttga tgtaattctc cttggaattt
     1261 gccctttttg agtttggatc ttggttcatt ctcaagcctc agacagtggt tcaaagtttt
     1321 tttcttccat ttcaggtgtc gtgaagcggc cctgcagata tcaacaagtt tgtacaaaaa
     1381 agcaggcacc atggcggcgc tgagcggtgg cggtggtggc ggcgcggagc cgggccaggc
     1441 tctgttcaac ggggacatgg agcccgaggc cggcgccggc gccggcgccg cggcctcttc
     1501 ggctgcggac cctgccattc cggaggaggt gtggaatatc aaacaaatga ttaagttgac
     1561 acaggaacat atagaggccc tattggacaa atttggtggg gagcataatc caccatcaat
     1621 atatctggag gcctatgaag aatacaccag caagctagat gcactccaac aaagagaaca
     1681 acagttattg gaatctctgg ggaacggaac tgatttttct gtttctagct ctgcatcaat
     1741 ggataccgtt acatcttctt cctcttctag cctttcagtg ctaccttcat ctctttcagt
     1801 ttttcaaaat cccacagatg tggcacggag caaccccaag tcaccacaaa aacctatcgt
     1861 tagagtcttc ctgcccaaca aacagaggac agtggtacct gcaaggtgtg gagttacagt
     1921 ccgagacagt ctaaagaaag cactgatgat gagaggtcta atcccagagt gctgtgctgt
     1981 ttacagaatt caggatggag agaagaaacc aattggttgg gacactgata tttcctggct
     2041 tactggagaa gaattgcatg tggaagtgtt ggagaatgtt ccacttacaa cacacaactt
     2101 tgtacgaaaa acgtttttca ccttagcatt ttgtgacttt tgtcgaaagc tgcttttcca
     2161 gggtttccgc tgtcaaacat gtggttataa atttcaccag cgttgtagta cagaagttcc
     2221 actgatgtgt gttaattatg accaacttga tttgctgttt gtctccaagt tctttgaaca
     2281 ccacccaata ccacaggaag aggcgtcctt agcagagact gccctaacat ctggatcatc
     2341 cccttccgca cccgcctcgg actctattgg gccccaaatt ctcaccagtc cgtctccttc
     2401 aaaatccatt ccaattccac agcccttccg accagcagat gaagatcatc gaaatcaatt
     2461 tgggcaacga gaccgatcct catcagctcc caatgtgcat ataaacacaa tagaacctgt
     2521 caatattgat gacttgatta gagaccaagg atttcgtggt gatggaggat caaccacagg
     2581 tttgtctgct acccccctgc ctcattacct ggctcactaa ctaacgtgaa agccttacag
     2641 aaatctccag gacctcagcg agaaaggaag tcatcttcat cctcagaaga caggaatcga
     2701 atgaaaacac ttggtagacg ggactcgagt gatgattggg agattcctga tgggcagatt
     2761 acagtgggac aaagaattgg atctggatca tttggaacag tctacaaggg aaagtggcat
     2821 ggtgatgtgg cagtgaaaat gttgaatgtg acagcaccta cacctcagca gttacaagcc
     2881 ttcaaaaatg aagtaggagt actcaggaaa acacgacatg tgaatatcct actcttcatg
     2941 ggctattcca caaagccaca actggctatt gttacccagt ggtgtgaggg ctccagcttg
     3001 tatcaccatc tccatatcat tgagaccaaa tttgagatga tcaaacttat agatattgca
     3061 cgacagactg cacagggcat ggattactta cacgccaagt caatcatcca cagagacctc
     3121 aagagtaata atatatttct tcatgaagac ctcacagtaa aaataggtga ttttggtcta
     3181 gctacagtga aatctcgatg gagtgggtcc catcagtttg aacagttgtc tggatccatt
     3241 ttgtggatgg caccagaagt catcagaatg caagataaaa atccatacag ctttcagtca
     3301 gatgtatatg catttggaat tgttctgtat gaattgatga ctggacagtt accttattca
     3361 aacatcaaca acagggacca gataattttt atggtgggac gaggatacct gtctccagat
     3421 ctcagtaagg tacggagtaa ctgtccaaaa gccatgaaga gattaatggc agagtgcctc
     3481 aaaaagaaaa gagatgagag accactcttt ccccaaattc tcgcctctat tgagctgctg
     3541 gcccgctcat tgccaaaaat tcaccgcagt gcatcagaac cctccttgaa tcgggctggt
     3601 ttccaaacag aggattttag tctatatgct tgtgcttctc caaaaacacc catccaggca
     3661 gggggatatg gtgcgtttcc tgtccactag aacccagctt tcttgtacaa agtggtgata
     3721 tccaattaac cctcactaaa gggataagaa agtgaaatgt aaattgccct atagtgagtc
     3781 gtattaccac ccaacttttc tatacaaagt ggttgatatc cagcacagtg gcggccgctc
     3841 gagtctagag ggcccgcggt tcgaaggtaa gcctatccct aaccctctcc tcggtctcga
     3901 ttctacgcgt accggttagt aatgagatcc ctcccccccc cctaacgtta ctggccgaag
     3961 ccgcttggaa taaggccggt gtgcgtttgt ctatatgtta ttttccacca tattgccgtc
     4021 ttttggcaat gtgagggccc ggaaacctgg ccctgtcttc ttgacgagca ttcctagggg
     4081 tctttcccct ctcgccaaag gaatgcaagg tctgttgaat gtcgtgaagg aagcagttcc
     4141 tctggaagct tcttgaagac aaacaacgtc tgtagcgacc ctttgcaggc agcggaaccc
     4201 cccacctggc gacaggtgcc tctgcggcca aaagccacgt gtataagata cacctgcaaa
     4261 ggcggcacaa ccccagtgcc acgttgtgag ttggatagtt gtggaaagag tcaaatggct
     4321 ctcctcaagc gtattcaaca aggggctgaa ggatgcccag aaggtacccc attgtatggg
     4381 atctgatctg gggcctcggt gcacatgctt tacatgtgtt tagtcgaggt taaaaaaacg
     4441 tctaggcccc ccgaaccacg gggacgtggt tttcctttga aaaacacgat gataatatgg
     4501 ccacacatat gaccgagtac aagcccacgg tgcgcctcgc cacccgcgac gacgtcccca
     4561 gggccgtacg caccctcgcc gccgcgttcg ccgactaccc cgccacgcgc cacaccgtcg
     4621 atccggaccg ccacatcgag cgggtcaccg agctgcaaga actcttcctc acgcgcgtcg
     4681 ggctcgacat cggcaaggtg tgggtcgcgg acgacggcgc cgcggtggcg gtctggacca
     4741 cgccggagag cgtcgaagcg ggggcggtgt tcgccgagat cggcccgcgc atggccgagt
     4801 tgagcggttc ccggctggcc gcgcagcaac agatggaagg cctcctggcg ccgcaccggc
     4861 ccaaggagcc cgcgtggttc ctggccaccg tcggcgtctc gcccgaccac cagggcaagg
     4921 gtctgggcag cgccgtcgtg ctccccggag tggaggcggc cgagcgcgcc ggggtgcccg
     4981 ccttcctgga gacctccgcg ccccgcaacc tccccttcta cgagcggctc ggcttcaccg
     5041 tcaccgccga cgtcgaggtg cccgaaggac cgcgcacctg gtgcatgacc cgcaagcccg
     5101 gtgcctaaat cgatagatcc taatcaacct ctggattaca aaatttgtga aagattgact
     5161 ggtattctta actatgttgc tccttttacg ctatgtggat acgctgcttt aatgcctttg
     5221 tatcatgcta ttgcttcccg tatggctttc attttctcct ccttgtataa atcctggttg
     5281 ctgtctcttt atgaggagtt gtggcccgtt gtcaggcaac gtggcgtggt gtgcactgtg
     5341 tttgctgacg caacccccac tggttggggc attgccacca cctgtcagct cctttccggg
     5401 actttcgctt tccccctccc tattgccacg gcggaactca tcgccgcctg ccttgcccgc
     5461 tgctggacag gggctcggct gttgggcact gacaattccg tggtgttgtc ggggaaatca
     5521 tcgtcctttc cttggctgct cgcctgtgtt gccacctgga ttctgcgcgg gacgtccttc
     5581 tgctacgtcc cttcggccct caatccagcg gaccttcctt cccgcggcct gctgccggct
     5641 ctgcggcctc ttccgcgtct tcgccttcgc cctcagacga gtcggatctc cctttgggcc
     5701 gcctccccgc ctgagatcct ttaagaccaa tgacttacaa ggcagctgta gatcttagcc
     5761 actttttaaa agaaaagggg ggactggaag ggctaattca ctcccaacga agacaagatc
     5821 tgctttttgc ttgtactggg tctctctggt tagaccagat ctgagcctgg gagctctctg
     5881 gctaactagg gaacccactg cttaagcctc aataaagctt gccttgagtg cttcaagtag
     5941 tgtgtgcccg tctgttgtgt gactctggta actagagatc cctcagaccc ttttagtcag
     6001 tgtggaaaat ctctagcagt agtagttcat gtcatcttat tattcagtat ttataacttg
     6061 caaagaaatg aatatcagag agtgagaggc ccgggttaat taaggaaagg gctagatcat
     6121 tcttgaagac gaaagggcct cgtgatacgc ctatttttat aggttaatgt catgataata
     6181 atggtttctt agacgtcagg tggcactttt cggggaaatg tgcgcggaac ccctatttgt
     6241 ttatttttct aaatacattc aaatatgtat ccgctcatga gacaataacc ctgataaatg
     6301 cttcaataat attgaaaaag gaagagtatg agtattcaac atttccgtgt cgcccttatt
     6361 cccttttttg cggcattttg ccttcctgtt tttgctcacc cagaaacgct ggtgaaagta
     6421 aaagatgctg aagatcagtt gggtgcacga gtgggttaca tcgaactgga tctcaacagc
     6481 ggtaagatcc ttgagagttt tcgccccgaa gaacgttttc caatgatgag cacttttaaa
     6541 gttctgctat gtggcgcggt attatcccgt gttgacgccg ggcaagagca actcggtcgc
     6601 cgcatacact attctcagaa tgacttggtt gagtactcac cagtcacaga aaagcatctt
     6661 acggatggca tgacagtaag agaattatgc agtgctgcca taaccatgag tgataacact
     6721 gcggccaact tacttctgac aacgatcgga ggaccgaagg agctaaccgc ttttttgcac
     6781 aacatggggg atcatgtaac tcgccttgat cgttgggaac cggagctgaa tgaagccata
     6841 ccaaacgacg agcgtgacac cacgatgcct gtagcaatgg caacaacgtt gcgcaaacta
     6901 ttaactggcg aactacttac tctagcttcc cggcaacaat taatagactg gatggaggcg
     6961 gataaagttg caggaccact tctgcgctcg gcccttccgg ctggctggtt tattgctgat
     7021 aaatctggag ccggtgagcg tgggtctcgc ggtatcattg cagcactggg gccagatggt
     7081 aagccctccc gtatcgtagt tatctacacg acggggagtc aggcaactat ggatgaacga
     7141 aatagacaga tcgctgagat aggtgcctca ctgattaagc attggtaact gtcagaccaa
     7201 gtttactcat atatacttta gattgattta aaacttcatt tttaatttaa aaggatctag
     7261 gtgaagatcc tttttgataa tctcatgacc aaaatccctt aacgtgagtt ttcgttccac
     7321 tgagcgtcag accccgtaga aaagatcaaa ggatcttctt gagatccttt ttttctgcgc
     7381 gtaatctgct gcttgcaaac aaaaaaacca ccgctaccag cggtggtttg tttgccggat
     7441 caagagctac caactctttt tccgaaggta actggcttca gcagagcgca gataccaaat
     7501 actgttcttc tagtgtagcc gtagttaggc caccacttca agaactctgt agcaccgcct
     7561 acatacctcg ctctgctaat cctgttacca gtggctgctg ccagtggcga taagtcgtgt
     7621 cttaccgggt tggactcaag acgatagtta ccggataagg cgcagcggtc gggctgaacg
     7681 gggggttcgt gcacacagcc cagcttggag cgaacgacct acaccgaact gagataccta
     7741 cagcgtgagc tatgagaaag cgccacgctt cccgaaggga gaaaggcgga caggtatccg
     7801 gtaagcggca gggtcggaac aggagagcgc acgagggagc ttccaggggg aaacgcctgg
     7861 tatctttata gtcctgtcgg gtttcgccac ctctgacttg agcgtcgatt tttgtgatgc
     7921 tcgtcagggg ggcggagcct atggaaaaac gccagcaacg cggccttttt acggttcctg
     7981 gccttttgct ggccttttgc tcacatgttc tttcctgcgt tatcccctga ttctgtggat
     8041 aaccgtatta ccgcctttga gtgagctgat accgctcgcc gcagccgaac gaccgagcgc
     8101 agcgagtcag tgagcgagga agcggaagag cgcccaatac gcaaaccgcc tctccccgcg
     8161 cgttggccga ttcattaatg cagcaagctc atggctgact aatttttttt atttatgcag
     8221 aggccgaggc cgcctcggcc tctgagctat tccagaagta gtgaggaggc ttttttggag
     8281 gcctaggctt ttgcaaaaag ctccccgtgg cacgacaggt ttcccgactg gaaagcgggc
     8341 agtgagcgca acgcaattaa tgtgagttag ctcactcatt aggcacccca ggctttacac
     8401 tttatgcttc cggctcgtat gttgtgtgga attgtgagcg gataacaatt tcacacagga
     8461 aacagctatg acatgattac gaatttcaca aataaagcat ttttttcact gcattctagt
     8521 tgtggtttgt ccaaactcat caatgtatct tatcatgtct ggatcaactg gataactcaa
     8581 gctaaccaaa atcatcccaa acttcccacc ccatacccta ttaccactgc caattacctg
     8641 tggtttcatt tactctaaac ctgtgattcc tctgaattat tttcatttta aagaaattgt
     8701 atttgttaaa tatgtactac aaacttagta gttggaaggg ctaattcact cccaaagaag
     8761 acaagatatc cttgatctgt ggatctacca cacacaaggc tacttccctg attagcagaa
     8821 ctacacacca gggccagggg tcagatatcc actgaccttt ggatggtgct acaagctagt
     8881 accagttgag ccagataagg tagaagaggc caataaagga gagaacacca gcttgttaca
     8941 ccctgtgagc ctgcatggga tggatgaccc ggagagagaa gtgttagagt ggaggtttga
     9001 cagccgccta gcatttcatc acgtggcccg agagctgcat ccggagtact tcaagaactg
     9061 ctgatatcga gcttgctaca agggactttc cgctggggac tttccaggga ggcgtggcct
     9121 gggcgggact ggggagtggc gagccctcag atcctgcata taagcagctg ctttttgcct
     9181 gtactgggtc tctctggtta gaccagatct gagcctggga gctctctggc taactaggga
     9241 acccactgct taagcctcaa taaagcttgc cttgagtgct tcaagtagtg tgtgcccgtc
     9301 tgttgtgtga ctctggtaac tagagatccc tcagaccctt ttagtcagtg tggaaaatct
     9361 ctagcagtgg cgcccgaaca gggacttgaa agcgaaaggg aaaccagagg agctctctcg
     9421 acgcaggact cggcttgctg aagcgcgcac ggcaagaggc gaggggcggc gactggtgag
     9481 tacgccaaaa attttgacta gcggaggcta gaaggagaga gatgggtgcg agagcgtcag
     9541 tattaagcgg gggagaatta gatcgcgatg ggaaaaaatt cggttaaggc cagggggaaa
     9601 gaaaaaatat aaattaaaac atatagtatg ggcaagcagg gagctagaac gattcgcagt
     9661 taatcctggc ctgttagaaa catcagaagg ctgtagacaa atactgggac agctacaacc
     9721 atcccttcag acaggatcag aagaacttag atcattatat aatacagtag caaccctcta
     9781 ttgtgtgcat caaaggatag agataaaaga caccaaggaa gctttagaca agatagagga
     9841 agagcaaaac aaaagtaaga ccaccgcaca gcaagcggcc ggccgctgat cttcagacct
     9901 ggaggaggag atatgaggga caattggaga agtgaattat ataaatataa agtagtaaaa
     9961 attgaaccat taggagtagc acccaccaag gcaaagagaa gagtggtgca gagagaaaaa
    10021 agagcagtgg gaataggagc tttgttcctt gggttcttgg gagcagcagg aagcactatg
    10081 ggcgcagcgt caatgacgct gacggtacag gccagacaat tattgtctgg tatagtgcag
    10141 cagcagaaca atttgctgag ggctattgag gcgcaacagc atctgttgca actcacagtc
    10201 tggggcatca agcagctcca ggcaagaatc ctggctgtgg aaagatacct aaaggatcaa
    10261 cagctcctgg ggatttgggg ttgctctgga aaactcattt gcaccactgc tgtgccttgg
    10321 aatgctagtt ggagtaataa atctctggaa cagatttgga atcacacgac ctggatggag
    10381 tgggacagag aaattaacaa ttacacaagc ttaatacact ccttaattga agaatcgcaa
    10441 aaccagcaag aaaagaatga acaagaatta ttggaattag ataaatgggc aagtttgtgg
    10501 aattggttta acataacaaa ttggctgtgg tatataaaat tattcataat gatagtagga
    10561 ggcttggtag gtttaagaat agtttttgct gtactttcta tagtgaatag agttaggcag
    10621 ggatattcac cattatcgtt tcagacccac ctcccaaccc cgaggggacc cgacaggccc
    10681 gaaggaatag aagaagaagg tggagagaga gacagagaca gatccattcg attagtgaac
    10741 ggatctcgac ggtatcgccg aattcacaaa tggcagtatt catccacaa
//
