[The description below was written by a language model from this plasmid's Addgene catalogue record and the feature table of its GenBank file.]
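Description:
pHAGE-BRAF-P403Lfs*8 is a 10.8 kb HIV-1-based lentiviral expression plasmid built on the pHAGE backbone, carrying a human BRAF open reading frame with the frameshift mutation P403Lfs*8. This change alters the reading frame at proline 403 and is predicted to terminate translation eight codons later, giving a truncated protein. In bacteria the plasmid is maintained through a high-copy ColE1/pUC-type origin and selected with ampicillin via the beta-lactamase gene.

The viral portion comprises a full-length HIV-1 LTR (annotated as a 3' LTR but positioned upstream as the 5' LTR), the Psi packaging signal, the Rev response element for nuclear export of the genomic RNA, the cPPT/CTS, and a U3-deleted self-inactivating 3' LTR. Within this frame, the human EF-1-alpha promoter with its intron A drives constitutive expression. The BRAF insert, introduced by Gateway cloning, sits between attB1 and attB2 sites and is preceded by a Kozak consensus; the feature table does not annotate the BRAF coding sequence itself. Downstream lie short T3 and T7 promoter sequences, an attB4 site and a V5 epitope tag. Whether the V5 tag is fused to the product is not stated, and the premature stop created by the frameshift would be expected to prevent read-through into it. An EMCV IRES then allows translation of puromycin N-acetyltransferase from the same transcript, so transduced mammalian cells can be selected with puromycin, and a WPRE enhances transcript expression.

The construct is intended for lentiviral delivery and stable expression of this BRAF variant, and comes from a study on systematic functional annotation of somatic mutations in cancer.
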