Addgene plasmid #116190: pHAGE-BRAF-P403Lfs*8
Purpose: Lentiviral expression of BRAF P403Lfs*8
Depositing lab: Gordon Mills & Kenneth Scott. Depositing organization: Baylor College of Medicine. Publication: Systematic Functional Annotation of Somatic Mutations in Cancer. Ng PK, Li J, Jeong KJ, Shao S, Chen H, Tsang YH, Sengupta S, Wang Z, Bhavana VH, Tran R, Soewito S, Minussi DC, Moreno D, Kong K, Dogruluk T, Lu H, Gao J, Tokheim C, Zhou DC, Johnson AM, Zeng J, Ip CKM, Ju Z, Wester M, Yu S, Li Y, Vellano CP, Schultz N, Karchin R, Ding L, Lu Y, Cheung LWT, Chen K, Shaw KR, Meric-Bernstam F, Scott KL, Yi S, Sahni N, Liang H, Mills GB. Cancer Cell. 2018 Mar 12;33(3):450-462.e10. doi: 10.1016/j.ccell.2018.01.021. PubMed 29533785.
Backbone
  Vector backbone: pHAGE
  Vector type: Lentiviral
Growth in bacteria
  Bacterial resistance: Ampicillin, 100 μg/mL
  Growth temperature: 37°C
  Growth strain: Stbl3
  Copy number: High Copy
Gene/Insert
  Gene/Insert name: BRAF
  Species: H. sapiens (human)
  Mutation: P403Lfs*8
  Entrez Gene: BRAF (a.k.a. B-RAF1, B-raf, BRAF-1, BRAF1, NS7, RAFB1)
  Cloning method: Gateway Cloning
Terms and licenses: Academic/Nonprofit Terms; Industry Terms: Not Available to Industry
How to cite: pHAGE-BRAF-P403Lfs*8 was a gift from Gordon Mills & Kenneth Scott (Addgene plasmid # 116190 ; http://n2t.net/addgene:116190 ; RRID:Addgene_116190)
