>Addgene plasmid #116190 | pHAGE-BRAF-P403Lfs*8 | depositor partial sequence | sequence record 219063 | insert
ATGGCGGCGCTGAGCGGTGGCGGTGGTGGCGGCGCGGAGCCGGGCCAGGCTCTGTTCAACGGGGACATGG
AGCCCGAGGCCGGCGCCGGCGCCGGCGCCGCGGCCTCTTCGGCTGCGGACCCTGCCATTCCGGAGGAGGT
GTGGAATATCAAACAAATGATTAAGTTGACACAGGAACATATAGAGGCCCTATTGGACAAATTTGGTGGG
GAGCATAATCCACCATCAATATATCTGGAGGCCTATGAAGAATACACCAGCAAGCTAGATGCACTCCAAC
AAAGAGAACAACAGTTATTGGAATCTCTGGGGAACGGAACTGATTTTTCTGTTTCTAGCTCTGCATCAAT
GGATACCGTTACATCTTCTTCCTCTTCTAGCCTTTCAGTGCTACCTTCATCTCTTTCAGTTTTTCAAAAT
CCCACAGATGTGGCACGGAGCAACCCCAAGTCACCACAAAAACCTATCGTTAGAGTCTTCCTGCCCAACA
AACAGAGGACAGTGGTACCTGCAAGGTGTGGAGTTACAGTCCGAGACAGTCTAAAGAAAGCACTGATGAT
GAGAGGTCTAATCCCAGAGTGCTGTGCTGTTTACAGAATTCAGGATGGAGAGAAGAAACCAATTGGTTGG
GACACTGATATTTCCTGGCTTACTGGAGAAGAATTGCATGTGGAAGTGTTGGAGAATGTTCCACTTACAA
CACACAACTTTGTACGAAAAACGTTTTTCACCTTAGCATTTTGTGACTTTTGTCGAAAGCTGCTTTTCCA
GGGTTTCCGCTGTCAAACATGTGGTTATAAATTTCACCAGCGTTGTAGTACAGAAGTTCCACTGATGTGT
GTTAATTATGACCAACTTGATTTGCTGTTTGTCTCCAAGTTCTTTGAACACCACCCAATACCACAGGAAG
AGGCGTCCTTAGCAGAGACTGCCCTAACATCTGGATCATCCCCTTCCGCACCCGCCTCGGACTCTATTGG
GCCCCAAATTCTCACCAGTCCGTCTCCTTCAAAATCCATTCCAATTCCACAGCCCTTCCGACCAGCAGAT
GAAGATCATCGAAATCAATTTGGGCAACGAGACCGATCCTCATCAGCTCCCAATGTGCATATAAACACAA
TAGAACCTGTCAATATTGATGACTTGATTAGAGACCAAGGATTTCGTGGTGATGGAGGATCAACCACAGG
TTTGTCTGCTACCCCCCTGCCTCATTACCTGGCTCACTAACTAACGTGAAAGCCTTACAGAAATCTCCAG
GACCTCAGCGAGAAAGGAAGTCATCTTCATCCTCAGAAGACAGGAATCGAATGAAAACACTTGGTAGACG
GGACTCGAGTGATGATTGGGAGATTCCTGATGGGCAGATTACAGTGGGACAAAGAATTGGATCTGGATCA
TTTGGAACAGTCTACAAGGGAAAGTGGCATGGTGATGTGGCAGTGAAAATGTTGAATGTGACAGCACCTA
CACCTCAGCAGTTACAAGCCTTCAAAAATGAAGTAGGAGTACTCAGGAAAACACGACATGTGAATATCCT
ACTCTTCATGGGCTATTCCACAAAGCCACAACTGGCTATTGTTACCCAGTGGTGTGAGGGCTCCAGCTTG
TATCACCATCTCCATATCATTGAGACCAAATTTGAGATGATCAAACTTATAGATATTGCACGACAGACTG
CACAGGGCATGGATTACTTACACGCCAAGTCAATCATCCACAGAGACCTCAAGAGTAATAATATATTTCT
TCATGAAGACCTCACAGTAAAAATAGGTGATTTTGGTCTAGCTACAGTGAAATCTCGATGGAGTGGGTCC
CATCAGTTTGAACAGTTGTCTGGATCCATTTTGTGGATGGCACCAGAAGTCATCAGAATGCAAGATAAAA
ATCCATACAGCTTTCAGTCAGATGTATATGCATTTGGAATTGTTCTGTATGAATTGATGACTGGACAGTT
ACCTTATTCAAACATCAACAACAGGGACCAGATAATTTTTATGGTGGGACGAGGATACCTGTCTCCAGAT
CTCAGTAAGGTACGGAGTAACTGTCCAAAAGCCATGAAGAGATTAATGGCAGAGTGCCTCAAAAAGAAAA
GAGATGAGAGACCACTCTTTCCCCAAATTCTCGCCTCTATTGAGCTGCTGGCCCGCTCATTGCCAAAAAT
TCACCGCAGTGCATCAGAACCCTCCTTGAATCGGGCTGGTTTCCAAACAGAGGATTTTAGTCTATATGCT
TGTGCTTCTCCAAAAACACCCATCCAGGCAGGGGGATATGGTGCGTTTCCTGTCCACTAG
